Addgene plasmid #171657: T7-10-QUAS-GFP_ColE1
Purpose: QUAS ten base pairs downstream of a T7 promoter. Expresses GFP in BL21(DE3) E. coli. Contains ColE1 origin of replication.
Depositing lab: Tara Deans. Depositing organization: University of Utah. Publication: Enhanced regulation of prokaryotic gene expression by a eukaryotic transcriptional activator. MacDonald IC, Seamons TR, Emmons JC, Javdan SB, Deans TL. Nat Commun. 2021 Jul 5;12(1):4109. doi: 10.1038/s41467-021-24434-9. PubMed 34226549.
Backbone
  Vector backbone: QUAS-0-T7-GFP_ColE1
  Backbone size w/o insert (bp): 2761
  Total vector size (bp): 2866
  Vector type: Bacterial Expression
Growth in bacteria
  Bacterial resistance: Ampicillin, 100 μg/mL
  Growth temperature: 37°C
  Growth strain: DH5alpha
  Copy number: High Copy
Gene/Insert
  Gene/Insert name: T7-10-QUAS
  Insert size (bp): 105
  Promoter: T7
  Tag / fusion protein: ssrA degradation tag (DAS+4) (C terminal on backbone)
  Cloning method: Restriction Enzyme; 5′ cloning site KpnI (not destroyed); 3′ cloning site NdeI (not destroyed)
  Sequencing primers: 5′ GAATAGTGTATGCGGCGACC; 3′ CTGCACGCCGTAGGTCAG
Terms and licenses: Academic/Nonprofit Terms; Industry Terms: Not Available to Industry
How to cite: T7-10-QUAS-GFP_ColE1 was a gift from Tara Deans (Addgene plasmid # 171657 ; http://n2t.net/addgene:171657 ; RRID:Addgene_171657)
