[The description below was written by a language model from this plasmid's Addgene catalogue record and pLannotate feature annotations shown in this document.]
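Description:
T7-10-QUAS-GFP_ColE1 is a small (about 2.9 kb) bacterial expression plasmid built on the related QUAS-0-T7-GFP_ColE1 backbone. It replicates from a high-copy ColE1/pUC-type origin and is selected with ampicillin through a β-lactamase gene driven by its native bla promoter. A phage lambda t0 terminator lies beyond the origin, spanning the plasmid's numbering junction next to the resistance cassette.

The payload is a single reporter unit. A bacteriophage T7 promoter is followed by a QUAS element, the binding site recognised by the QF transcriptional activator of the eukaryotic Q system, placed ten base pairs downstream of the promoter. Together these form the 105 bp insert cloned between KpnI and NdeI. The automated annotation does not call QUAS as a feature, but the gap between the T7 promoter and the T7 gene 10 ribosome binding site fits that placement. The RBS drives translation of EGFP, which the catalogue entry says carries a C-terminal ssrA-type degradation tag (DAS+4) from the backbone. This tag is also not annotated separately; a short MCS fragment is called immediately after the EGFP coding sequence, followed by a T7 terminator. Such a tag targets the protein for proteolytic turnover, which makes fluorescence track current expression more closely.

Because transcription depends on T7 RNA polymerase, GFP is expressed in BL21(DE3) E. coli. The construct's name and that of its backbone suggest it belongs to a set that varies QUAS position relative to the T7 promoter, and the associated publication concerns regulating prokaryotic gene expression with a eukaryotic transcriptional activator. No activator gene appears on this plasmid, so it would have to be supplied separately.
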