Features (pLannotate 1.2.2; 9 found; start..end, strand, type, name):
     14..874     -  CDS            AmpR: β-lactamase; bla; confers resistance to ampicillin, carbenicillin, and related antibiotics
    875..979     -  promoter       AmpR promoter: bla
   1007..1025    +  promoter       T7 promoter: promoter for bacteriophage T7 RNA polymerase
   1069..1089    +  RBS            RBS: efficient ribosome binding site from bacteriophage T7 gene 10 (Olins and Rangwala, 1989)
   1098..1814    +  CDS            EGFP: EGFP is a basic (constitutively fluorescent) green fluorescent protein published in 1996, derived from Aequorea victoria. It is reported to be a rapidly-maturing weak dimer with moderate acid sensitivity.
   1815..1834    +  misc_feature   MCS (fragment): multiple cloning site
   1887..1934    +  terminator     T7 terminator: transcription terminator for bacteriophage T7 RNA polymerase
   2098..2686    -  rep_origin     ori: high-copy-number ColE1/pMB1/pBR322/pUC origin of replication
   2774..2       -  terminator     lambda t0 terminator (across the origin): transcription terminator from phage lambda
>Addgene plasmid #171657 | T7-10-QUAS-GFP_ColE1 | addgene full sequence | sequence record 350156 | Addgene NGS Result
TCCAAGCGAGCTCTTACCAATGCTTAATCAGTGAGGCACCTATCTCAGCGATCTGTCTATTTCGTTCATC
CATAGTTGCCTGACTCCCCGTCGTGTAGATAACTACGATACGGGAGGGCTTACCATCTGGCCCCAGTGCT
GCAATGATACCGCGAGACCCACGCTCACCGGCTCCAGATTTATCAGCAATAAACCAGCCAGCCGGAAGGG
CCGAGCGCAGAAGTGGTCCTGCAACTTTATCCGCCTCCATCCAGTCTATTAATTGTTGCCGGGAAGCTAG
AGTAAGTAGTTCGCCAGTTAATAGTTTGCGCAACGTTGTTGCCATTGCTACAGGCATCGTGGTGTCACGC
TCGTCGTTTGGTATGGCTTCATTCAGCTCCGGTTCCCAACGATCAAGGCGAGTTACATGATCCCCCATGT
TGTGCAAAAAAGCGGTTAGCTCCTTCGGTCCTCCGATCGTTGTCAGAAGTAAGTTGGCCGCAGTGTTATC
ACTCATGGTTATGGCAGCACTGCATAATTCTCTTACTGTCATGCCATCCGTAAGATGCTTTTCTGTGACT
GGTGAGTACTCAACCAAGTCATTCTGAGAATAGTGTATGCGGCGACCGAGTTGCTCTTGCCCGGCGTCAA
TACGGGATAATACCGCGCCACATAGCAGAACTTTAAAAGTGCTCATCATTGGAAAACGTTCTTCGGGGCG
AAAACTCTCAAGGATCTTACCGCTGTTGAGATCCAGTTCGATGTAACCCACTCGTGCACCCAACTGATCT
TCAGCATCTTTTACTTTCACCAGCGTTTCTGGGTGAGCAAAAACAGGAAGGCAAAATGCCGCAAAAAAGG
GAATAAGGGCGACACGGAAATGTTGAATACTCATACTCTTCCTTTTTCAATATTATTGAAGCATTTATCA
GGGTTATTGTCTCATGAGCGGATACATATTTGAATGTATTTAGAAAAATAAACAAATAGGGGTTCCGCGC
GCTAGCGGTACCCGATCCCGCGAAATTAATACGACTCACTATAGGCTATTATCATGGGTAATCGCTTATC
CCCCCGAATTCAACCGGTTTGTTTAACTTTAAGAAGGAGGAGTACATATGGTGAGCAAGGGCGAGGAGCT
GTTCACCGGGGTGGTGCCCATCCTGGTCGAGCTGGACGGCGACGTAAACGGCCACAAGTTCAGCGTGTCC
GGCGAGGGCGAGGGCGATGCCACCTACGGCAAGCTGACCCTGAAGTTCATCTGCACCACCGGCAAGCTGC
CCGTGCCCTGGCCCACCCTCGTGACCACCCTGACCTACGGCGTGCAGTGCTTCAGCCGCTACCCCGACCA
CATGAAGCAGCACGACTTCTTCAAGTCCGCCATGCCCGAAGGCTACGTCCAGGAGCGCACCATCTTCTTC
AAGGACGACGGCAACTACAAGACCCGCGCCGAGGTGAAGTTCGAGGGCGACACCCTGGTGAACCGCATCG
AGCTGAAGGGCATCGACTTCAAGGAGGACGGCAACATCCTGGGGCACAAGCTGGAGTACAACTACAACAG
CCACAACGTCTATATCATGGCCGACAAGCAGAAGAACGGCATCAAGGTGAACTTCAAGATCCGCCACAAC
ATCGAGGACGGCAGCGTGCAGCTCGCCGACCACTACCAGCAGAACACCCCCATCGGCGACGGCCCCGTGC
TGCTGCCCGACAACCACTACCTGAGCACCCAGTCCGCCCTGAGCAAAGACCCCAACGAGAAGCGCGATCA
CATGGTCCTGCTGGAGTTCGTGACCGCCGCCGGGATCACTCTCGGCATGGACGAGCTGTACAAGTCCGGA
CTCAGATCTCGAGCGGCGAACGACGAAAACTACTCTGAAAACTACGCGGACGCGTCTTAGAAGCTTCTAG
CATAACCCCTTGGGGCCTCTAAACGGGTCTTGAGGGGTTTTTTGCCCGGGGGATCCCCTAGGGCGTTCGG
CTGCGGCGAGCGGTATCAGCTCACTCAAAGGCGGTAATACGGTTATCCACAGAATCAGGGGATAACGCAG
GAAAGAACATGTGAGCAAAAGGCCAGCAAAAGGCCAGGAACCGTAAAAAGGCCGCGTTGCTGGCGTTTTT
CCATAGGCTCCGCCCCCCTGACGAGCATCACAAAAATCGACGCTCAAGTCAGAGGTGGCGAAACCCGACA
GGACTATAAAGATACCAGGCGTTTCCCCCTGGAAGCTCCCTCGTGCGCTCTCCTGTTCCGACCCTGCCGC
TTACCGGATACCTGTCCGCCTTTCTCCCTTCGGGAAGCGTGGCGCTTTCTCATAGCTCACGCTGTAGGTA
TCTCAGTTCGGTGTAGGTCGTTCGCTCCAAGCTGGGCTGTGTGCACGAACCCCCCGTTCAGCCCGACCGC
TGCGCCTTATCCGGTAACTATCGTCTTGAGTCCAACCCGGTAAGACACGACTTATCGCCACTGGCAGCAG
CCACTGGTAACAGGATTAGCAGAGCGAGGTATGTAGGCGGTGCTACAGAGTTCTTGAAGTGGTGGCCTAA
CTACGGCTACACTAGAAGGACAGTATTTGGTATCTGCGCTCTGCTGAAGCCAGTTACCTTCGGAAAAAGA
GTTGGTAGCTCTTGATCCGGCAAACAAACCACCGCTGGTAGCGGTGGTTTTTTTGTTTGCAAGCAGCAGA
TTACGCGCAGAAAAAAAGGATCTCAAGAAGATCCTTTGATCTTTTCTACGGGGTCTGACGCTCAGTGGAA
CGAAAACTCACGTTAAGGGATTTTGGTCATGACTAGTGCTTGGATTCTCACCAATAAAAAACGCCCGGCG
GCAACCGAGCGTTCTGAACAAATCCAGATGGAGTTCTGAGGTCATTACTGGATCTATCAACAGGAG
